Addgene plasmid #78838: pcDNA3-HA-RIPK1 K571R
Purpose: To overexpress RIPK1 K571R in Mammalian Cells
Depositing lab: Jaewhan Song. Depositing organization: Yonsei University. Publication: CHIP controls necroptosis through ubiquitylation- and lysosome-dependent degradation of RIPK3. Seo J, Lee EW, Sung H, Seong D, Dondelinger Y, Shin J, Jeong M, Lee HK, Kim JH, Han SY, Lee C, Seong JK, Vandenabeele P, Song J. Nat Cell Biol. 2016 Mar;18(3):291-302. doi: 10.1038/ncb3314. Epub 2016 Feb 22. PubMed 26900751.
Backbone
  Vector backbone: pcDNA3-HA
  Vector type: Mammalian Expression
Growth in bacteria
  Bacterial resistance: Ampicillin, 100 μg/mL
  Growth temperature: 37°C
  Growth strain: DH5alpha
  Copy number: High Copy
Gene/Insert
  Gene/Insert name: RIP-1
  Species: H. sapiens (human)
  Mutation: K571R
  Entrez Gene: RIPK1 (a.k.a. AIEFL, IMD57, RIP, RIP-1, RIP1)
  Promoter: CMV
  Tag / fusion protein: HA (N terminal on backbone)
  Cloning method: Restriction Enzyme; 5′ cloning site unknown (unknown if destroyed); 3′ cloning site unknown (unknown if destroyed)
  Sequencing primers: 5′ CMV-F; 3′ BGHrev
Terms and licenses: Academic/Nonprofit Terms; Industry Terms: Not Available to Industry
How to cite: pcDNA3-HA-RIPK1 K571R was a gift from Jaewhan Song (Addgene plasmid # 78838 ; http://n2t.net/addgene:78838 ; RRID:Addgene_78838)
