[The description below was written by a language model from this plasmid's Addgene catalogue record and pLannotate feature annotations shown in this document.]
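Description:
pcDNA3-HA-RIPK1 K571R is a mammalian expression plasmid of about 7.4 kb, built on a pcDNA3-HA backbone, for overexpressing a point mutant of human RIPK1 (receptor-interacting protein kinase 1, also called RIP or RIP-1). It is maintained in E. coli through a high-copy ColE1/pUC-type origin and selected with ampicillin via the β-lactamase gene and its native promoter. An f1 origin is also present, which in principle allows single-stranded DNA production. For mammalian cells, the backbone carries a neomycin phosphotransferase gene driven by the SV40 enhancer/early promoter and terminated by an SV40 polyadenylation signal, permitting G418 selection of stable transfectants. Small annotated fragments (bom, lac promoter/operator, lacI, ble, a short HIV-1 LTR match) appear to be backbone remnants or short similarity hits rather than functional modules.

The expression cassette consists of the human cytomegalovirus immediate-early enhancer and promoter, followed by a T7 promoter that could support in vitro transcription, the RIPK1 open reading frame, and the bovine growth hormone polyadenylation signal. According to the catalogue record, an HA epitope supplied by the backbone is fused to the N terminus of the protein, allowing detection or immunoprecipitation with anti-HA antibodies; the tag is not separately annotated in the feature table, and the cloning sites are recorded as unknown. The insert carries a lysine-to-arginine substitution at position 571, a change that removes a potential lysine modification site such as a ubiquitin acceptor. The record does not state the specific rationale, but the associated study concerns ubiquitylation-dependent control of necroptosis. The stated use is overexpression of this RIPK1 mutant in mammalian cells.
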