Features (pLannotate 1.2.2; 20 found; start..end, strand, type, name):
     28..80      -  misc_feature   bom (fragment): basis of mobility region from pBR322
    235..614     +  enhancer       CMV enhancer: human cytomegalovirus immediate early enhancer
    615..818     +  promoter       CMV promoter: human cytomegalovirus (CMV) immediate early promoter
    814..847     +  LTR            5' LTR (truncated) (fragment): truncated 5' long terminal repeat (LTR) from HIV-1
    863..881     +  promoter       T7 promoter: promoter for bacteriophage T7 RNA polymerase
    949..2961    +  CDS            RIPK1: RIPK1_HUMAN - Also known as RIP From Homo sapiens (Human).
   3014..3238    +  polyA_signal   bGH poly(A) signal: bovine growth hormone polyadenylation signal
   3242..3263    +  promoter       SV40 promoter (fragment): SV40 enhancer and early promoter
   3284..3712    +  rep_origin     f1 ori (sequence partly withheld): f1 bacteriophage origin of replication; arrow indicates direction of (+) strand synthesis
   3726..4055    +  promoter       SV40 promoter: SV40 enhancer and early promoter
   4122..4913    +  CDS            neo: KKA2_KLEPN - Also known as kan, nptII. Experimental evidence at protein level: Swiss-Prot protein existence level 1. Resistance to kanamycin, neomycin, paromomycin, ribostamycin, butirosin and gentamicin B. From Klebsiella pneumoniae.
   4937..5095    +  CDS            ble (fragment): BLE_KLEPN - Experimental evidence at protein level: Swiss-Prot protein existence level 1. Binding protein with a strong affinity to the bleomycin family of antibiotics. Binds to CL990; an antimitotic-antibiotic compound. From Klebsiella pneumoniae.
   5090..5211    +  polyA_signal   SV40 poly(A) signal: SV40 polyadenylation signal
   5284..5300    -  protein_bind   lac operator: The lac repressor binds to the lac operator to inhibit transcription in E. coli. This inhibition can be relieved by adding lactose or isopropyl-β-D-thiogalactopyranoside (IPTG). lac repressor encoded by lacI
   5308..5338    -  promoter       lac promoter: promoter for the E. coli lac operon
   5353..5374    -  protein_bind   CAP binding site: CAP binding activates transcription in the presence of cAMP. E. coli catabolite activator protein
   5387..5479    -  CDS            lacI (fragment): lac repressor; lacI; The lac repressor binds to the lac operator to inhibit transcription in E. coli. This inhibition can be relieved by adding lactose or isopropyl-β-D-thiogalactopyranoside (IPTG).
   5662..6247    -  rep_origin     ori: high-copy-number ColE1/pMB1/pBR322/pUC origin of replication
   6418..7278    -  CDS            AmpR: β-lactamase; bla; confers resistance to ampicillin, carbenicillin, and related antibiotics
   7279..7383    -  promoter       AmpR promoter: bla
>Addgene plasmid #78838 | pcDNA3-HA-RIPK1 K571R | addgene full sequence | sequence record 149248 | Addgene assembled sequence
GACGGATCGGGAGATCTCCCGATCCCCTATGGTGCACTCTCAGTACAATCTGCTCTGATGCCGCATAGTT
AAGCCAGTATCTGCTCCCTGCTTGTGTGTTGGAGGTCGCTGAGTAGTGCGCGAGCAAAATTTAAGCTACA
ACAAGGCAAGGCTTGACCGACAATTGCATGAAGAATCTGCTTAGGGTTAGGCGTTTTGCGCTGCTTCGCG
ATGTACGGGCCAGATATACGCGTTGACATTGATTATTGACTAGTTATTAATAGTAATCAATTACGGGGTC
ATTAGTTCATAGCCCATATATGGAGTTCCGCGTTACATAACTTACGGTAAATGGCCCGCCTGGCTGACCG
CCCAACGACCCCCGCCCATTGACGTCAATAATGACGTATGTTCCCATAGTAACGCCAATAGGGACTTTCC
ATTGACGTCAATGGGTGGAGTATTTACGGTAAACTGCCCACTTGGCAGTACATCAAGTGTATCATATGCC
AAGTACGCCCCCTATTGACGTCAATGACGGTAAATGGCCCGCCTGGCATTATGCCCAGTACATGACCTTA
TGGGACTTTCCTACTTGGCAGTACATCTACGTATTAGTCATCGCTATTACCATGGTGATGCGGTTTTGGC
AGTACATCAATGGGCGTGGATAGCGGTTTGACTCACGGGGATTTCCAAGTCTCCACCCCATTGACGTCAA
TGGGAGTTTGTTTTGGCACCAAAATCAACGGGACTTTCCAAAATGTCGTAACAACTCCGCCCCATTGACG
CAAATGGGCGGTAGGCGTGTACGGTGGGAGGTCTATATAAGCAGAGCTCTCTGGCTAACTAGAGAACCCA
CTGCTTACTGGCTTATCGAAATTAATACGACTCACTATAGGGAGACCCAAGCTTGGTACCATGGCCTCCT
ACCCTTATGATGTGCCAGATTATGCCTCTCCCGAATTCATGCAACCAGACATGTCCTTGAATGTCATTAA
GATGAAATCCAGTGACTTCCTGGAGAGTGCAGAACTGGACAGCGGAGGCTTTGGGAAGGTGTCTCTGTGT
TTCCACAGAACCCAGGGACTCATGATCATGAAAACAGTGTACAAGGGGCCCAACTGCATTGAGCACAACG
AGGCCCTCTTGGAGGAGGCGAAGATGATGAACAGACTGAGACACAGCCGGGTGGTGAAGCTCCTGGGCGT
CATCATAGAGGAAGGGAAGTACTCCCTGGTGATGGAGTACATGGAGAAGGGCAACCTGATGCACGTGCTG
AAAGCCGAGATGAGTACTCCGCTTTCTGTAAAAGGAAGGATAATTTTGGAAATCATTGAAGGAATGTGCT
ACTTACATGGAAAAGGCGTGATACACAAGGACCTGAAGCCTGAAAATATCCTTGTTGATAATGACTTCCA
CATTAAGATCGCAGACCTCGGCCTTGCCTCCTTTAAGATGTGGAGCAAACTGAATAATGAAGAGCACAAT
GAGCTGAGGGAAGTGGACGGCACCGCTAAGAAGAATGGCGGCACCCTCTACTACATGGCGCCCGAGCACC
TGAATGACGTCAACGCAAAGCCCACAGAGAAGTCGGATGTGTACAGCTTTGCTGTAGTACTCTGGGCGAT
ATTTGCAAATAAGGAGCCATATGAAAATGCTATCTGTGAGCAGCAGTTGATAATGTGCATAAAATCTGGG
AACAGGCCAGATGTGGATGACATCACTGAGTACTGCCCAAGAGAAATTATCAGTCTCATGAAGCTCTGCT
GGGAAGCGAATCCGGAAGCTCGGCCGACATTTCCTGGCATTGAAGAAAAATTTAGGCCTTTTTATTTAAG
TCAATTAGAAGAAAGTGTAGAAGAGGACGTGAAGAGTTTAAAGAAAGAGTATTCAAACGAAAATGCAGTT
GTGAAGAGAATGCAGTCTCTTCAACTTGATTGTGTGGCAGTACCTTCAAGCCGGTCAAATTCAGCCACAG
AACAGCCTGGTTCACTGCACAGTTCCCAGGGACTTGGGATGGGTCCTGTGGAGGAGTCCTGGTTTGCTCC
TTCCCTGGAGCACCCACAAGAAGAGAATGAGCCCAGCCTGCAGAGTAAACTCCAAGACGAAGCCAACTAC
CATCTTTATGGCAGCCGCATGGACAGGCAGACGAAACAGCAGCCCAGACAGAATGTGGCTTACAACAGAG
AGGAGGAAAGGAGACGCAGGGTCTCCCATGACCCTTTTGCACAGCAAAGACCTTACGAGAATTTTCAGAA
TACAGAGGGAAAAGGCACTGCTTATTCCAGTGCAGCCAGTCATGGTAATGCAGTGCACCAGCCCTCAGGG
CTCACCAGCCAACCTCAAGTACTGTATCAGAACAATGGATTATATAGCTCACATGGCTTTGGAACAAGAC
CACTGGATCCAGGAACAGCAGGTCCCAGAGTTTGGTACAGGCCAATTCCAAGTCATATGCCTAGTCTGCA
TAATATCCCAGTGCCTGAGACCAACTATCTAGGAAATACACCCACCATGCCATTCAGCTCCTTGCCACCA
ACAGATGAATCTATAAAATATACCATATACAATAGTACTGGCATTCAGATTGGAGCCTACAATTATATGG
AGATTGGTGGGACGAGTTCATCACTACTAGACAGCACAAATACGAACTTCAAAGAAGAGCCAGCTGCTAG
GTACCAAGCTATCTTTGATAATACCACTAGTCTGACGGATAAACACCTGGACCCAATCAGGGAAAATCTG
GGAAAGCACTGGAAAAACTGTGCCCGTAAACTGGGCTTCACACAGTCTCAGATTGATGAAATTGACCATG
ACTATGAGCGAGATGGACTGAAAGAAAAGGTTTACCAGATGCTCCAAAAGTGGGTGATGAGGGAAGGCAT
AAAGGGAGCCACGGTGGGGAAGCTGGCCCAGGCGCTCCACCAGTGTTCCAGGATCGACCTTCTGAGCAGC
TTGATTTACGTCAGCCAGAACTAACTCGAGCATGCATCTAGAGGGCCCGTTTAAACCCGCTGATCAGCCT
CGACTGTGCCTTCTAGTTGCCAGCCATCTGTTGTTTGCCCCTCCCCCGTGCCTTCCTTGACCCTGGAAGG
TGCCACTCCCACTGTCCTTTCCTAATAAAATGAGGAAATTGCATCGCATTGTCTGAGTAGGTGTCATTCT
ATTCTGGGGGGTGGGGTGGGGCAGGACAGCAAGGGGGAGGATTGGGAAGACAATAGCAGGCATGCTGGGG
ATGCGGTGGGCTCTATGGCTTCTGAGGCGGAAAGAACCAGCTGGGGCTCTAGGGGGTATCCCC
[124 nt withheld, positions 3284-3407]
C
[91 nt withheld, positions 3409-3499]
A
[49 nt withheld, positions 3501-3549]
CCTTTGACGTTGGAGTCCACGTTCTTT
[37 nt withheld, positions 3577-3613]
ACCCTATCTCGGTCTATTCTTTTGATTTATAAGGGATTTTGCCGATTTCGGCCTATTGGTTAAAAAATGA
GCTGATTTAACAAAAATTTAACGCGAATTAATTCTGTGGAATGTGTGTCAGTTAGGGTGTGGAAAGTCCC
CAGGCTCCCCAGCAGGCAGAAGTATGCAAAGCATGCATCTCAATTAGTCAGCAACCAGGTGTGGAAAGTC
CCCAGGCTCCCCAGCAGGCAGAAGTATGCAAAGCATGCATCTCAATTAGTCAGCAACCATAGTCCCGCCC
CTAACTCCGCCCATCCCGCCCCTAACTCCGCCCAGTTCCGCCCATTCTCCGCCCCATGGCTGACTAATTT
TTTTTATTTATGCAGAGGCCGAGGCCGCCTCTGCCTCTGAGCTATTCCAGAAGTAGTGAGGAGGCTTTTT
TGGAGGCCTAGGCTTTTGCAAAAAGCTCCCGGGAGCTTGTATATCCATTTTCGGATCTGATCAAGAGACA
GGATGAGGATCGTTTCGCATGATTGAACAAGATGGATTGCACGCAGGTTCTCCGGCCGCTTGGGTGGAGA
GGCTATTCGGCTATGACTGGGCACAACAGACAATCGGCTGCTCTGATGCCGCCGTGTTCCGGCTGTCAGC
GCAGGGGCGCCCGGTTCTTTTTGTCAAGACCGACCTGTCCGGTGCCCTGAATGAACTGCAGGACGAGGCA
GCGCGGCTATCGTGGCTGGCCACGACGGGCGTTCCTTGCGCAGCTGTGCTCGACGTTGTCACTGAAGCGG
GAAGGGACTGGCTGCTATTGGGCGAAGTGCCGGGGCAGGATCTCCTGTCATCTCACCTTGCTCCTGCCGA
GAAAGTATCCATCATGGCTGATGCAATGCGGCGGCTGCATACGCTTGATCCGGCTACCTGCCCATTCGAC
CACCAAGCGAAACATCGCATCGAGCGAGCACGTACTCGGATGGAAGCCGGTCTTGTCGATCAGGATGATC
TGGACGAAGAGCATCAGGGGCTCGCGCCAGCCGAACTGTTCGCCAGGCTCAAGGCGCGCATGCCCGACGG
CGAGGATCTCGTCGTGACCCATGGCGATGCCTGCTTGCCGAATATCATGGTGGAAAATGGCCGCTTTTCT
GGATTCATCGACTGTGGCCGGCTGGGTGTGGCGGACCGCTATCAGGACATAGCGTTGGCTACCCGTGATA
TTGCTGAAGAGCTTGGCGGCGAATGGGCTGACCGCTTCCTCGTGCTTTACGGTATCGCCGCTCCCGATTC
GCAGCGCATCGCCTTCTATCGCCTTCTTGACGAGTTCTTCTGAGCGGGACTCTGGGGTTCGAAATGACCG
ACCAAGCGACGCCCAACCTGCCATCACGAGATTTCGATTCCACCGCCGCCTTCTATGAAAGGTTGGGCTT
CGGAATCGTTTTCCGGGACGCCGGCTGGATGATCCTCCAGCGCGGGGATCTCATGCTGGAGTTCTTCGCC
CACCCCAACTTGTTTATTGCAGCTTATAATGGTTACAAATAAAGCAATAGCATCACAAATTTCACAAATA
AAGCATTTTTTTCACTGCATTCTAGTTGTGGTTTGTCCAAACTCATCAATGTATCTTATCATGTCTGTAT
ACCGTCGACCTCTAGCTAGAGCTTGGCGTAATCATGGTCATAGCTGTTTCCTGTGTGAAATTGTTATCCG
CTCACAATTCCACACAACATACGAGCCGGAAGCATAAAGTGTAAAGCCTGGGGTGCCTAATGAGTGAGCT
AACTCACATTAATTGCGTTGCGCTCACTGCCCGCTTTCCAGTCGGGAAACCTGTCGTGCCAGCTGCATTA
ATGAATCGGCCAACGCGCGGGGAGAGGCGGTTTGCGTATTGGGCGCTCTTCCGCTTCCTCGCTCACTGAC
TCGCTGCGCTCGGTCGTTCGGCTGCGGCGAGCGGTATCAGCTCACTCAAAGGCGGTAATACGGTTATCCA
CAGAATCAGGGGATAACGCAGGAAAGAACATGTGAGCAAAAGGCCAGCAAAAGGCCAGGAACCGTAAAAA
GGCCGCGTTGCTGGCGTTTTTCCATAGGCTCCGCCCCCCTGACGAGCATCACAAAAATCGACGCTCAAGT
CAGAGGTGGCGAAACCCGACAGGACTATAAAGATACCAGGCGTTTCCCCCTGGAAGCTCCCTCGTGCGCT
CTCCTGTTCCGACCCTGCCGCTTACCGGATACCTGTCCGCCTTTCTCCCTTCGGGAAGCGTGGCGCTTTC
TCATAGCTCACGCTGTAGGTATCTCAGTTCGGTGTAGGTCGTTCGCTCCAAGCTGGGCTGTGTGCACGAA
CCCCCCGTTCAGCCCGACCGCTGCGCCTTATCCGGTAACTATCGTCTTGAGTCCAACCCGGTAAGACACG
ACTTATCGCCACTGGCAGCAGCCACTGGTAACAGGATTAGCAGAGCGAGGTATGTAGGCGGTGCTACAGA
GTTCTTGAAGTGGTGGCCTAACTACGGCTACACTAGAAGAACAGTATTTGGTATCTGCGCTCTGCTGAAG
CCAGTTACCTTCGGAAAAAGAGTTGGTAGCTCTTGATCCGGCAAACAAACCACCGCTGGTAGCGGTTTTT
TTGTTTGCAAGCAGCAGATTACGCGCAGAAAAAAAGGATCTCAAGAAGATCCTTTGATCTTTTCTACGGG
GTCTGACGCTCAGTGGAACGAAAACTCACGTTAAGGGATTTTGGTCATGAGATTATCAAAAAGGATCTTC
ACCTAGATCCTTTTAAATTAAAAATGAAGTTTTAAATCAATCTAAAGTATATATGAGTAAACTTGGTCTG
ACAGTTACCAATGCTTAATCAGTGAGGCACCTATCTCAGCGATCTGTCTATTTCGTTCATCCATAGTTGC
CTGACTCCCCGTCGTGTAGATAACTACGATACGGGAGGGCTTACCATCTGGCCCCAGTGCTGCAATGATA
CCGCGAGACCCACGCTCACCGGCTCCAGATTTATCAGCAATAAACCAGCCAGCCGGAAGGGCCGAGCGCA
GAAGTGGTCCTGCAACTTTATCCGCCTCCATCCAGTCTATTAATTGTTGCCGGGAAGCTAGAGTAAGTAG
TTCGCCAGTTAATAGTTTGCGCAACGTTGTTGCCATTGCTACAGGCATCGTGGTGTCACGCTCGTCGTTT
GGTATGGCTTCATTCAGCTCCGGTTCCCAACGATCAAGGCGAGTTACATGATCCCCCATGTTGTGCAAAA
AAGCGGTTAGCTCCTTCGGTCCTCCGATCGTTGTCAGAAGTAAGTTGGCCGCAGTGTTATCACTCATGGT
TATGGCAGCACTGCATAATTCTCTTACTGTCATGCCATCCGTAAGATGCTTTTCTGTGACTGGTGAGTAC
TCAACCAAGTCATTCTGAGAATAGTGTATGCGGCGACCGAGTTGCTCTTGCCCGGCGTCAATACGGGATA
ATACCGCGCCACATAGCAGAACTTTAAAAGTGCTCATCATTGGAAAACGTTCTTCGGGGCGAAAACTCTC
AAGGATCTTACCGCTGTTGAGATCCAGTTCGATGTAACCCACTCGTGCACCCAACTGATCTTCAGCATCT
TTTACTTTCACCAGCGTTTCTGGGTGAGCAAAAACAGGAAGGCAAAATGCCGCAAAAAAGGGAATAAGGG
CGACACGGAAATGTTGAATACTCATACTCTTCCTTTTTCAATATTATTGAAGCATTTATCAGGGTTATTG
TCTCATGAGCGGATACATATTTGAATGTATTTAGAAAAATAAACAAATAGGGGTTCCGCGCACATTTCCC
CGAAAAGTGCCACCTGACGTC
