>Addgene plasmid #78838 | pcDNA3-HA-RIPK1 K571R | addgene partial sequence | sequence record 149244 | CMV-F 5'-CGCAAATGGGCGGTAGGCGTG-3'
AGCAGAGCTCTCTGGCTAACTAGAGAACCCACTGCTTACTGGCTTATCGAAATTAATACGACTCACTATA
GGGAGACCCAAGCTTGGTACCATGGCCTCCTACCCTTATGATGTGCCAGATTATGCCTCTCCCGAATTCA
TGCAACCAGACATGTCCTTGAATGTCATTAAGATGAAATCCAGTGACTTCCTGGAGAGTGCAGAACTGGA
CAGCGGAGGCTTTGGGAAGGTGTCTCTGTGTTTCCACAGAACCCAGGGACTCATGATCATGAAAACAGTG
TACAAGGGGCCCAACTGCATTGAGCACAACGAGGCCCTCTTGGAGGAGGCGAAGATGATGAACAGACTGA
GACACAGCCGGGTGGTGAAGCTCCTGGGCGTCATCATAGAGGAAGGGAAGTACTCCCTGGTGATGGAGTA
CATGGAGAAGGGCAACCTGATGCACGTGCTGAAAGCCGAGATGAGTACTCCGCTTTCTGTAAAAGGAAGG
ATAATTTTGGAAATCATTGAAGGAATGTGCTACTTACATGGAAAAGGCGTGATACACAAGGACCTGAAGC
CTGAAAATATCCTTGTTGATAATGACTTCCACATTAAGATCGCAGACCTCGGCCTTGCCTCCTTTAAGAT
GTGGAGCAAACTGAATAATGAAGAGCACAATGAGCTGAGGGAAGTGGACGGCACCGCTAAGAAGAATGGC
GGCACCCTCTACTACATGGCGCCCGAGCACCTGAATGACGTCAACGCAAA
