>Addgene plasmid #78838 | pcDNA3-HA-RIPK1 K571R | addgene partial sequence | sequence record 149246 | BGH-rev 5'-TAGAAGGCACAGTCGAGG-3'
CTATAGAATAGGGCCCTCTAGATGCATGCTCGAGTTAGTTCTGGCTGACGTAAATCAAGCTGCTCAGAAG
GTCGATCCTGGAACACTGGTGGAGCGCCTGGGCCAGCTTCCCCACCGTGGCTCCCTTTATGCCTTCCCTC
ATCACCCACTTTTGGAGCATCTGGTAAACCTTTTCTTTCAGTCCATCTCGCTCATAGTCATGGTCAATTT
CATCAATCTGAGACTGTGTGAAGCCCAGTTTACGGGCACAGTTTTTCCAGTGCTTTCCCAGATTTTCCCT
GATTGGGTCCAGGTGTTTATCCGTCAGACTAGTGGTATTATCAAAGATAGCTTGGTACCTAGCAGCTGGC
TCTTCTTTGAAGTTCGTATTTGTGCTGTCTAGTAGTGATGAACTCGTCCCACCAATCTCCATATAATTGT
AGGCTCCAATCTGAATGCCAGTACTATTGTATATGGTATATTTTATAGATTCATCTGTTGGTGGCAAGGA
GCTGAATGGCATGGTGGGTGTATTTCCTAGATAGTTGGTCTCAGGCACTGGGATATTATGCAGACTAGGC
ATATGACTTGGAATTGGCCTGTACCAAACTCTGGGACCTGCTGTTCCTGGATCCAGTGGTCTTGTTCCAA
AGCCATGTGAGCTATATAATCCATTGTTCTGATACAGTACTTGAGGTTGGCTGGTGAGCCCTGAGGGCTG
GTGCACTGCATTACCATGACTGGCTGCACTGGAATAAGCAGTGCCTTTTCCCTCTGTATTCTGAAAATTC
TCGTAAGGTCTTTGCTGTGCA
